Addgene plasmid #31742: GFP-Rab23
Depositing lab: Ron Vale. Depositing organization: University of California, San Francisco (UCSF). Publication: Kinesin-73 is a processive motor that localizes to Rab5-containing organelles. Huckaba TM, Gennerich A, Wilhelm JE, Chishti AH, Vale RD. J Biol Chem. 2011 Mar 4;286(9):7457-67. Epub 2010 Dec 18. 10.1074/jbc.M110.167023 PubMed 21169635.
Backbone
  Vector backbone: pAGW
  Backbone manufacturer: Drosophila Gateway Collection
  Vector type: Insect Expression
Growth in bacteria
  Bacterial resistance: Ampicillin, 100 μg/mL
  Growth temperature: 37°C
  Growth strain: DH5alpha
  Copy number: Unknown
Gene/Insert
  Gene/Insert name: Rab23
  Species: D. melanogaster (fly)
  Entrez Gene: Rab23 (a.k.a. Dmel_CG2108, CG2108, DmRab23, Dmel\CG2108, Q9VNG6, rab23)
  Promoter: Actin
  Tag / fusion protein: GFP (N terminal on backbone)
  Cloning method: Gateway Cloning
  Sequencing primers: 5′ EGFP-C
Terms and licenses: Academic/Nonprofit Terms; Industry Terms: Not Available to Industry
How to cite: GFP-Rab23 was a gift from Ron Vale (Addgene plasmid # 31742 ; http://n2t.net/addgene:31742 ; RRID:Addgene_31742)
