[The description below was written by a language model from this plasmid's Addgene catalogue record.]
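Description:
GFP-Rab23 is an insect expression plasmid built on pAGW, a destination vector from the Drosophila Gateway Collection. It carries the Drosophila melanogaster Rab23 gene (CG2108), introduced by Gateway recombination cloning. Expression is driven by an Actin promoter, which typically gives strong constitutive transcription in cultured fly cells. The backbone supplies a GFP tag upstream of the Gateway cassette, so the product is Rab23 fused at its N terminus to GFP. This orientation leaves the C terminus of the small GTPase free, which matters for Rab proteins in general because their C-terminal prenylation is needed for membrane association. In bacteria the plasmid is selected with ampicillin. The record does not state the origin of replication or copy number, and it lists no selectable marker for insect cells.

The construct is intended for visualising Rab23 localisation by fluorescence in Drosophila cells. The associated study concerns the motor protein Kinesin-73 and its localisation to Rab5-containing organelles, which suggests that this plasmid served as one of a set of fluorescent Rab markers for identifying membrane compartments, although the record does not spell out its exact role. No feature table is provided, so details such as the polyadenylation signal, the recombination site remnants flanking the insert and the linker between GFP and Rab23 cannot be confirmed from the available information.
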