>Addgene plasmid #31742 | GFP-Rab23 | addgene partial sequence | sequence record 37973 | EGFP-C 5'-CATGGTCCTGCTGGAGTTCGTG-3'
AGGCGCAGCTACAACTACACCAGCATGCGTGAAGATGATATCGAGCTGGCCATTAAAGTGGTCATTGTTG
GAAATGGCGGCGTTGGCAAGTCATCAATGATCCAGCGCTATTGCAAAGGCATTTTCACGAAGGACTACAA
GAAAACGATTGGAGTGGACTTCCTAGAGCGACAGATCGAGATCGACGGCGAGGATGTGCGCATCATGCTG
TGGGACACCGCAGGCCAGGAGGAGTTCGACTGCATCACAAAGGCGTACTACCGCGGCGCCCAGGCTTCCG
TCCTGGTCTTTTCGACGACGGATCGAGCATCCTTCGACGCGATCAAGGATTGGAAGCGCAAGGTGGAGAA
CGAGTGCAACGAGATACCCACAGTGATTGTGCAGAACAAGATCGATCTTATCGAACAGGCGGTGGTTACG
GCCGACGAGGTGGAGACGCTGGCCAAGCTCCTCAACTGCCGGCTCATCCGCACCTCCGTCAAGGAGGACA
TTAACGTGGCGTCCGTGTTTCGCTACCTGGCCACCAAGTGCCATCAGCTAATGACCCAGAGCTACGACCA
GGTGGCCGGAAACCAGCAAAACTCCAGCCATCCGCCTTACAGCAGCACGCCCACGATCAGCGCCTTCAGC
CCGACCTTCA
